>Addgene plasmid #34658 | mg178 | depositor full sequence | sequence record 41626 | mg178 sequence 6755 bps
ATGGGCGAGATTTACTCGCCTTCGCAGTCGAAGGGCTTCAATCAACCATATGGATACCCGATGAATTGTA
ACCTTAGTCGAGTATTCATGGAGATGACTGAAGAAGATCGAAAGTGCCTGGAGGAGCGCAAATATTGGTG
TTTTTTACTGAGCAGCATCACCACATTCTGCGCCTCAATGATATTGGTCGTAATATGGCGAGTGGTGACA
CACCTGTGCTGTCAACGCCGAGAAAAAGAGTTTGTGGAGCCCATACCTGCTCCGGAAGCCGTCCAAATAA
ATATGAACGGGTCGAAGCACGCGCCAAGTGAAACCGACCCGTTTTTGAAGCAACAAGAGGAAAAACACTT
GGGATGGATGACAGAAGCCAAGGACTGGGCTGGCGAGCTGATATCCGGACAAAGTCTGACGGGACGGTTT
CTGGTACTTTTGGTGTTCATTTTATCGATTGGATCGTTGATTATTTATTTTTACGACGCTAGTTTCCAAA
ACTTCCAAGTAGAAACGTGCATCCCGTGGCAGGACAGTCCCTCGCAACAAATCGACCTGGGCTTCAACAT
ATTTTTTCTCGTCTATTTTTTCATTAGATTCATCGCCGCGTCCGACAAAGTTTGGTTTCTGCTTGAAATG
TACAGCTGGATTGATTTTTTCACGATTCCGCCAAGCTTCGTGGCAATTTACTTGCAGAGGAATTGGCTCG
GATTCCGTTTCCTCCGTGCTCTTCGCCTCATGACCGTACCCGACATTCTACAGTACCTCAACATCCTGAA
AACATCTTCATCAATCCGATTGACACAGTTGGTCACAATTTTCGTGGCGGTTTGTCTGACTGGAGCCGGC
TTGGTGCACTTACTGGAAAATTCTGGGGACTTCTTCAAAGGATTTATAAATCCGCACAGAATCACTTATG
CGGACTCTGTGTACTTTGTACTGGTCACAATGTCTACTGTCGGATATGGAGATATCTATTGTACGACGCT
TTGCGGCCGACTTTTCATGATTTTCTTCATTCTGTTCGGTTTGGCCATGTTTGCAAGTTACGTACCAGAA
ATTGCCGATTTGATTGGAAACCGGCAAAAATACGGTGGGGAGTACAAAGGAGAGCACGGGAAGAAGCACA
TAGTGGTCTGTGGCCATATCACCTACGATTCGGTGTCCCATTTTCTTCAAGATTTCCTACACGAGGACCG
TGATGACGTGGATGTCGAAGTGGTGTTTTTGCATCGTGTCGTGCCGGATTTGGAGCTGGAAGGCTTGTTT
AAGCGGCATTTCACAAAAGTCGAATTTTTCACGGGGACTGTCATGGATTCTCTGGATCTTAGCAGAGTCA
AGATCGGGGACGCCGACGCCTGCCTGGTCCTTGCCAACAAGTACAGTACCAATCCGGACGCCGAGGACGC
CGCAAACATTATGCGTGTAATTTCGATCAAAAACTACTCATCGGACATCAGAGTTATTGTGCAACTAATG
CAATATCACAATAAGGCCTACCTTCTAAATATCCCCTCCTGGGACTGGAAACGAGGTGATGACGTCATCT
GTCTCGCGGAGCTTAAGCTCGGATTCATTGCTCAAAGCTGTCTGGCACCCGGATTCTCTACGATGATGGC
TAATTTATTTGCAATGAGAAGTTTCAAAACGTCTCCTCACACCCCTCTCTGGCTTAACGACTACTTACGT
GGTGCCGGAATGGAAATGTACACGGAAAGTCTGAGTCCTTCGTTTGCGAATATGTCATTTCCAGAAGCTG
CAAACCTATTATTCAACCGCCTGGGGCTTCTTCTTCTGGCGATTGAGCTTAAAGATGAGGAAAATAAAGA
ATGCAATATTGCAATCAATCCAGGCCCACATATTGTCATCCAGCCTCAAACTCAAGGATTTTTCATTGCT
CAGAGCGCTGACGAGGTGAAGCGGGCGTTTTTCTGGTGTAAGCAGTGTCATGACGATATTAAGGACGTTT
CCTTGATCAAAAAATGTAAATGCAAAAATTTGGCCCTCTTCCGTCGCAACACCAAACACTCGACAGCGGC
CCGTGATTATTCGGACTTTGACGCTCTGTTTTATCAGAATGACGCAAGAGCCACCGATGTGCTCCAGCAG
TTCCAGCCACAAGCGCCAGCAGGTCCGATGGGCCATTTGGGCCAACAAGTTCAGCTAAGGATGATTAATC
AACAGAGTTCGACGAGTGATACTCATCTCAACACGAAATCCCTTCGATTTGCCTATGAAATCAAAAAACT
CATGCCATCTTCCGGAGGACGCCGAAATTCGATGAGTATTCCGCCAGACGGCAGGGGTGTCGATTTTAGC
AAGGATTTTGAGCAGCAATTCCAAGACATGAAATATGACAGTACTGGAATGTTCCACTGGTGTCCATCCC
GTAACCTAGAGGACTGTGTTCTGGAGCGCCACCAGGCCGCTATGACCGTACTCAACGGCCACGTGGTGGT
TTGTTTGTTCGCTGATCAGGATTCTCCGCTAATTGGGCTCCGGAACTTCATAATGCCACTAAGAAGCTCA
AACTTCCATTATCATGAGCTCAAACACGTGGTTATTGTGGGAGACCTGGAATATTTGAGGAAAGAGTGGA
AGACGCTGTACAACTTGCCGAAAATCTCGATTTTGAATGGCTCCCCGCTATCTCGAGCAGATTTACGCGC
CGTCAACATTAACCTCTGCGACATGTGTGTCATAATCTCTGCCCGGGTCCCAAATACCGAAGATACCACT
TTGGCAGATAAGGAAGCGATTCTGGCATCATTGAACATTAAAGCTATGCAATTTGATGATACCCTTGGCT
TTTTCCCGATGAGGCATCAAACTGGCGATCGGAGCCCGCTGGGCTCCCCGATTTCCATGCAGAAGAAGGG
CGCCAAGTTTGGGACCAATGTGCCGATGATTACGGAGCTTGTTAACGACTCAAATGTGCAATTCCTCGAC
CAGGACGACGACGACGATCCGGACACCGAGCTCTACCTCACGCAGCCCTTCGCCTGCGGAACTGCCTTCG
CCATTTCAGTGTTGGATTCTTTGATGAGTACTACCTACTTCAACGACTCGGCCCTGACCCTCATCCGAAC
TCTGGTCACTGGTGGAGCCACACCGGAGCTTGAACTTATTCTGGCAGAAGGCGCCGGGCTCCGAGGTGGC
TACAGTACCCCGGAGACCCTCTCAAACAGAGATCGGTGCCGAATTGCTCAGATTTCGCTGCAGGATAACC
CGTACGATGGAGTTGTGCACAACACTACCTATGGTGCAATGTTCACGATAGCTCTGAGGAGGTACGGCCA
ACTTTGTATCGGGCTGTATAGGCTTCACGACCAGGATAATCCGGACTCTATGAAGCGATATGTTATCACT
AATCCTCCAGCAGAATTGAGGATTAAAAATACTGATTACGTCTACGTACTTGAACAATTCGATCCGGGAC
TGGAGTACGAGCCGGGCAAACGACACTTTTAGGGCCTAATTTTATCCGATTTTCTTGCTACAAACTACGG
GTTATCCGACTCCGAAGGACCAATAATATTTGCAAATGCTCATTTTTAGGACTTTTTTTGAATTCCTGCA
GCCCGGGGGATCCACTAGTTCTAGACTCGAGGATCTGGTTACCACTAAACCAGCCTCAAGAACACCCGAA
TGGAGTCTCTAAGCTACATAATACCAACTTACACTTTACAAAATGTTGTCCCCCAAAATGTAGCCATTCG
TATCTGCTCCTAATAAAAAGAAAGTTTCTTCACATTCTAAAAAAAAAAAAAAAAAAAAAAAAAACCCCCC
CCCCCCCCCCCGGGGNCGCCACCGNGGGGGAGCTCCAATTCGCCCTATAGTGAGTCGTATTACGCGCGCT
CACTGGCCGTCGTTTTACAACGTCGTGACTGGGAAAACCCTGGCGTTACCCAACTTAATCGCCTTGCAGC
ACATCCCCCTTTCGCCAGCTGGCGTAATAGCGAAGAGGCCCGCACCGATCGCCCTTCCCAACAGTTGCGC
AGCCTGAATGGCGAATGGAAATTGTAAGCGTTAATATTTTGTTAAAATTCGCGTTAAATTTTTGTTAAAT
CAGCTCATTTTTTAACCAATAGGCCGAAATCGGCAAAATCCCTTATAAATCAAAAGAATAGACCGAGATA
GGGT
[37 nt withheld, positions 4135-4171]
AAAGAACGTGGACTCCAACGTCAAAGG
[49 nt withheld, positions 4199-4247]
T
[91 nt withheld, positions 4249-4339]
G
[124 nt withheld, positions 4341-4464]
CAGGTGGCACTTTTCGGGGAAATGTGCGCGGAACCCCTATTTGTTTATTTTTCTAAATACATTCAAATAT
GTATCCGCTCATGAGACAATAACCCTGATAAATGCTTCAATAATATTGAAAAAGGAAGAGTATGAGTATT
CAACATTTCCGTGTCGCCCTTATTCCCTTTTTTGCGGCATTTTGCCTTCCTGTTTTTGCTCACCCAGAAA
CGCTGGTGAAAGTAAAAGATGCTGAAGATCAGTTGGGTGCACGAGTGGGTTACATCGAACTGGATCTCAA
CAGCGGTAAGATCCTTGAGAGTTTTCGCCCCGAAGAACGTTTTCCAATGATGAGCACTTTTAAAGTTCTG
CTATGTGGCGCGGTATTATCCCGTATTGACGCCGGGCAAGAGCAACTCGGTCGCCGCATACACTATTCTC
AGAATGACTTGGTTGAGTACTCACCAGTCACAGAAAAGCATCTTACGGATGGCATGACAGTAAGAGAATT
ATGCAGTGCTGCCATAACCATGAGTGATAACACTGCGGCCAACTTACTTCTGACAACGATCGGAGGACCG
AAGGAGCTAACCGCTTTTTTGCACAACATGGGGGATCATGTAACTCGCCTTGATCGTTGGGAACCGGAGC
TGAATGAAGCCATACCAAACGACGAGCGTGACACCACGATGCCTGTAGCAATGGCAACAACGTTGCGCAA
ACTATTAACTGGCGAACTACTTACTCTAGCTTCCCGGCAACAATTAATAGACTGGATGGAGGCGGATAAA
GTTGCAGGACCACTTCTGCGCTCGGCCCTTCCGGCTGGCTGGTTTATTGCTGATAAATCTGGAGCCGGTG
AGCGTGGGTCTCGCGGTATCATTGCAGCACTGGGGCCAGATGGTAAGCCCTCCCGTATCGTAGTTATCTA
CACGACGGGGAGTCAGGCAACTATGGATGAACGAAATAGACAGATCGCTGAGATAGGTGCCTCACTGATT
AAGCATTGGTAACTGTCAGACCAAGTTTACTCATATATACTTTAGATTGATTTAAAACTTCATTTTTAAT
TTAAAAGGATCTAGGTGAAGATCCTTTTTGATAATCTCATGACCAAAATCCCTTAACGTGAGTTTTCGTT
CCACTGAGCGTCAGACCCCGTAGAAAAGATCAAAGGATCTTCTTGAGATCCTTTTTTTCTGCGCGTAATC
TGCTGCTTGCAAACAAAAAAACCACCGCTACCAGCGGTGGTTTGTTTGCCGGATCAAGAGCTACCAACTC
TTTTTCCGAAGGTAACTGGCTTCAGCAGAGCGCAGATACCAAATACTGTCCTTCTAGTGTAGCCGTAGTT
AGGCCACCACTTCAAGAACTCTGTAGCACCGCCTACATACCTCGCTCTGCTAATCCTGTTACCAGTGGCT
GCTGCCAGTGGCGATAAGTCGTGTCTTACCGGGTTGGACTCAAGACGATAGTTACCGGATAAGGCGCAGC
GGTCGGGCTGAACGGGGGGTTCGTGCACACAGCCCAGCTTGGAGCGAACGACCTACACCGAACTGAGATA
CCTACAGCGTGAGCTATGAGAAAGCGCCACGCTTCCCGAAGGGAGAAAGGCGGACAGGTATCCGGTAAGC
GGCAGGGTCGGAACAGGAGAGCGCACGAGGGAGCTTCCAGGGGGAAACGCCTGGTATCTTTATAGTCCTG
TCGGGTTTCGCCACCTCTGACTTGAGCGTCGATTTTTGTGATGCTCGTCAGGGGGGCGGAGCCTATGGAA
AAACGCCAGCAACGCGGCCTTTTTACGGTTCCTGGCCTTTTGCTGGCCTTTTGCTCACATGTTCTTTCCT
GCGTTATCCCCTGATTCTGTGGATAACCGTATTACCGCCTTTGAGTGAGCTGATACCGCTCGCCGCAGCC
GAACGACCGAGCGCAGCGAGTCAGTGAGCGAGGAAGCGGAAGAGCGCCCAATACGCAAACCGCCTCTCCC
CGCGCGTTGGCCGATTCATTAATGCAGCTGGCACGACAGGTTTCCCGACTGGAAAGCGGGCAGTGAGCGC
AACGCAATTAATGTGAGTTAGCTCACTCATTAGGCACCCCAGGCTTTACACTTTATGCTTCCGGCTCGTA
TGTTGTGTGGAATTGTGAGCGGATAACAATTTCACACAGGAAACAGCTATGACCATGATTACGCCAAGCG
CGCAATTAACCCTCACTAAAGGGAACAAAAGCTGGGTACCGGGCCCCCCCTCGAGGTAGCTTCTTGTTCT
TTTTGCAGAAGCTCAGAATAAACGCTCAACTTTGGCAGAATCGATCCCACC
Features (pLannotate 1.2.2; 17 found; start..end, strand, type, name):
      1..3459    +  CDS            slo-1: SLO1_CAEEL - Experimental evidence at protein level: Swiss-Prot protein existence level 1. Potassium channel activated by both membrane depolarization or increase in cytosolic Ca(2+) that mediates export of K(+) (PubMed:11738032). Its activation dampens the excitatory events that elevate the cytosolic Ca(2+) concentration and/or depolarize the cell membrane (PubMed:11738032). It therefore contributes to repolarization of the membrane potential (PubMed:11738032). Essential for the regulation of neurotransmitter release at synapses (PubMed:11738032, PubMed:28168949). From Caenorhabditis elegans.
   3560..3595    -  misc_feature   MCS (fragment): pBluescript multiple cloning site
   3618..3743    +  3'UTR          Xenopus globin 3'-UTR: 3'-UTR of the major beta-globin gene of Xenopus laevis
   3776..3792    -  promoter       chicken β-actin promoter (fragment): contains a 21-bp deletion relative to the standard chicken β-actin promoter
   3824..3842    -  promoter       T7 promoter: promoter for bacteriophage T7 RNA polymerase
   3850..4005    +  CDS            lacZα (fragment): LacZα fragment of β-galactosidase; lacZ fragment
   4036..4464    -  rep_origin     f1 ori (sequence partly withheld): f1 bacteriophage origin of replication; arrow indicates direction of (+) strand synthesis
   4491..4595    +  promoter       AmpR promoter: bla
   4596..5456    +  CDS            AmpR: β-lactamase; bla; confers resistance to ampicillin, carbenicillin, and related antibiotics
   5627..6215    +  rep_origin     ori: high-copy-number ColE1/pMB1/pBR322/pUC origin of replication
   6398..6490    +  CDS            lacI (fragment): lac repressor; lacI; The lac repressor binds to the lac operator to inhibit transcription in E. coli. This inhibition can be relieved by adding lactose or isopropyl-β-D-thiogalactopyranoside (IPTG).
   6503..6524    +  protein_bind   CAP binding site: CAP binding activates transcription in the presence of cAMP. E. coli catabolite activator protein
   6539..6569    +  promoter       lac promoter: promoter for the E. coli lac operon
   6577..6593    +  protein_bind   lac operator: The lac repressor binds to the lac operator to inhibit transcription in E. coli. This inhibition can be relieved by adding lactose or isopropyl-β-D-thiogalactopyranoside (IPTG). lac repressor encoded by lacI
   6638..6656    +  promoter       T3 promoter: promoter for bacteriophage T3 RNA polymerase
   6669..6691    -  misc_feature   MCS (fragment): pBluescript multiple cloning site
   6697..6739    +  5'UTR          Xenopus globin 5'-UTR: translational enhancer from the 5'-UTR of the major beta-globin gene of Xenopus laevis
