[The description below was written by a language model from this plasmid's Addgene catalogue record and pLannotate feature annotations shown in this document.]
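Description:
mg178 is a pBluescript KS(+)-based plasmid built for heterologous expression of a C. elegans BK potassium channel in Xenopus oocytes. It is maintained in E. coli as a high-copy plasmid through its ColE1/pUC-type origin and selected with ampicillin via the β-lactamase gene. The backbone also retains the f1 phage origin and remnants of the lac region (CAP site, lac promoter and operator, and fragments of lacI and lacZα) that are typical of pBluescript. The annotated sequence is 6,755 nt, consistent with the stated backbone plus an insert of roughly 3.8 kb.

The payload is the slo-1 coding sequence, annotated as a 3.46 kb open reading frame matching the SLO-1 calcium- and voltage-activated K+ channel. The name slo-1(A1;B1;C1) identifies a particular combination of alternatively spliced exons at three sites. The plasmid was derived from an earlier construct carrying the A2;B0;C1 isoform. The coding sequence sits between the 5' and 3' untranslated regions of the Xenopus laevis major β-globin gene, which enhance translation and stability of injected transcripts in oocytes. A T3 promoter lies directly upstream of the 5' UTR in the sense orientation, so it is the likely driver for in vitro synthesis of sense cRNA, although the record does not state this. A T7 promoter faces inward from the opposite end. The short hit annotated as a chicken β-actin promoter fragment is only 17 bp and is probably a spurious match.

The associated publication concerns how alternatively spliced domains interact to regulate BK channel gating. The construct therefore appears to be one of a set of splice-variant plasmids for comparing channel properties in oocytes.
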