Addgene plasmid #34658: mg178
Depositing lab: Miriam Goodman. Depositing organization: Stanford University. Publication: Alternatively spliced domains interact to regulate BK potassium channel gating. Johnson BE, Glauser DA, Dan-Glauser ES, Halling DB, Aldrich RW, Goodman MB. Proc Natl Acad Sci U S A. 2011 Nov 2. 10.1073/pnas.1116795108 PubMed 22049343.
Backbone
  Vector backbone: pBluescript KS(+)
  Backbone size w/o insert (bp): 2958
  Vector type: Xenopus oocyte expression
Growth in bacteria
  Bacterial resistance: Ampicillin, 100 μg/mL
  Growth temperature: 37°C
  Growth strain: DH5alpha
  Growth instructions: Top 10 F' E. coli
  Copy number: High Copy
Gene/Insert
  Gene/Insert name: slo-1(A1;B1;C1) (alt names: BK channel; Lablife ID:L1089.P197)
  Species: C. elegans (nematode)
  Insert size (bp): 3799
  GenBank ID: NM_001029090
  Entrez Gene: slo-1 (a.k.a. CELE_Y51A2D.19)
  Tag / fusion protein: Xenopus beta-globulin 5' UTR (N terminal on insert); Xenopus beta-globulin 3' UTR (C terminal on insert)
Resource information
  A portion of this plasmid was derived from a plasmid made by: The backbone plasmid containing insert slo-1(A2;B0;C1) was obtained from Zhao-Wen Wang (University of Connecticut)
Terms and licenses: Academic/Nonprofit Terms; Industry Terms: Not Available to Industry
Depositor comments: The backbone plasmid containing insert slo-1(A2;B0;C1) was first published in: Wang, Z.W., Saifee, O., Nonet, M.L., and Salkoff, L. (2001). SLO-1 potassium channels control quantal content of neurotransmitter release at the C. elegans neuromuscular junction. Neuron 32, 867-881.
How to cite: mg178 was a gift from Miriam Goodman (Addgene plasmid # 34658 ; http://n2t.net/addgene:34658 ; RRID:Addgene_34658)
