>Addgene plasmid #34658 | mg178 | addgene partial sequence | sequence record 43145 | T3
GCTTCTTGTTCTTTTTGCAGAAGCTCAGAATAAACGCTCAACTTTGGCAGAATCGATCCCACCATGGGCG
AGATTTACTCGCCTTCGCAGTCGAAGGGCTTCAATCAACCATATGGATACCCGATGAATTGTAACCTTAG
TCGAGTATTCATGGAGATGACTGAAGAAGATCGAAAGTGCCTGGAGGAGCGCAAATATTGGTGTTTTTTA
CTGAGCAGCATCACCACATTCTGCGCCTCAATGATATTGGTCGTAATATGGCGAGTGGTGACACACCTGT
GCTGTCAACGCCGAGAAAAAGAGTTTGTGGAGCCCATACCTGCTCCGGAAGCCGTCCAAATAAATATGAA
CGGGTCGAAGCACGCGCCAAGTGAAACCGACCCGTTTTTGAAGCAACAAGAGGAAAAACACTTGGGATGG
ATGACAGAAGCCAAGGACTGGGCTGGCGAGCTGATATCCGGACAAAGTCTGACGGGACGGTTTCTGGTAC
TTTTGGTGTTCATTTTATCGATTGGATCGTTGATTATTTATTTTTACGACGCTAGTTTCCAAAACTTCCA
AGTAGAAACGTGCATCCCGTGGCAGGACAGTCCCTCGCAACAAATCGACCTGGGCTTCAACATATTTTTT
CTCGTCTATTTTTTCATTAGATTCATCGCCGCGTCCGACAAAGTTTGGTTTCTGCTTGAAATGTACAGCT
GGATTGATTTTTTCACGATTCCGCCAAGCTTCGTGGCAATTTACTTGCAGAGGAATTGGCTCGGATTCCG
TTTCCTCCGTGCTCTTCGCCTCATGACCGTACCCGACATTCTACAGTACCTCAACATCCTGAAA
