>Addgene plasmid #34658 | mg178 | addgene partial sequence | sequence record 43200 | wSlo1-R 5'-gatggacaccagtggaacatt-3'
AAATCCTTGCTAAAATCGACACCCCTGCCGTCTGGCGGAATACTCATCGAATTTCGGCGTCCTCCGGAAG
ATGGCATGAGTTTTTTGATTTCATAGGCAAATCGAAGGGATTTCGTGTTGAGATGAGTATCACTCGTCGA
ACTCTGTTGATTAATCATCCTTAGCTGAACTTGTTGGCCCAAATGGCCCATCGGACCTGCTGGCGCTTGT
GGCTGGAACTGCTGGAGCACATCGGTGGCTCTTGCGTCATTCTGATAAAACAGAGCGTCAAAGTCCGAAT
AATCACGGGCCGCTGTCGAGTGTTTGGTGTTGCGACGGAAGAGGGCCAAATTTTTGCATTTACATTTTTT
GATCAAGGAAACGTCCTTAATATCGTCATGACACTGCTTACACCAGAAAAACGCCCGCTTCACCTCGTCA
GCGCTCTGAGCAATGAAAAATCCTTGAGTTTGAGGCTGGATGACAATATGTGGGCCTGGATTGATTGCAA
TATTGCATTCTTTATTTTCCTCATCTTTAAGCTCAATCGCCAGAAGAAGAAGCCCCAGGCGGTTGAATAA
TAGGTTTGCAGCTTCTGGAAATGACATATTCGCAAACGAAGGACTCAGACTTTCCGTGTACATTTCCATT
CCGGCACCACGTAAGTAGTCGTTAAGCCAGAGAGGGGTGTGAGGAGACGTTTTGAAACTTCTCATTGCAA
ATAAATTAGCCATCATCGTAGAGAATCCGGGTGCCAGACAGCTTTGAGCAATGAATCCGAGCTTAAGCTC
CGCGAGACAGATGACGTCATCACCTCGTTTCCAGTCCCAGGAGGGGATATTTAGAAGGTAGGCCTTATTG
TGATATTGCATTAGTTGCACAATAACTC
